Addgene plasmid #91089: pMOD_C2520
Purpose: Module C, Promoter: OsU6, Gene: Esp3I ccdb cassette for single gRNA spacer cloning (+ BaeI site for GT donor cloning), Terminator: Pol III
Depositing lab: Daniel Voytas. Depositing organization: University of Minnesota. Publication: A multi-purpose toolkit to enable advanced genome engineering in plants. Cermak T, Curtin SJ, Gil-Humanes J, Cegan R, Kono TJY, Konecna E, Belanto JJ, Starker CG, Mathre JW, Greenstein RL, Voytas DF. Plant Cell. 2017 May 18. pii: tpc.00922.2016. doi: 10.1105/tpc.16.00922. PubMed 28522548.
Backbone
  Vector backbone: pMOD_C0000
  Vector type: CRISPR
Growth in bacteria
  Bacterial resistance: Ampicillin, 100 μg/mL
  Growth temperature: 37°C
  Growth strain: ccdB Survival
  Copy number: High Copy
Gene/Insert
  Gene/Insert name: Esp3I ccdb cassette for single gRNA spacer cloning (+ BaeI site for GT donor cloning)
  Species: Synthetic
  Promoter: OsU6
  Cloning method: Gibson Cloning
  Sequencing primers: 5′ unknown
Terms and licenses: Academic/Nonprofit Terms; Industry Terms: Not Available to Industry
How to cite: pMOD_C2520 was a gift from Daniel Voytas (Addgene plasmid # 91089 ; http://n2t.net/addgene:91089 ; RRID:Addgene_91089)
