[The description below was written by a language model from this plasmid's Addgene catalogue record and pLannotate feature annotations shown in this document.]
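Description:
pMOD_C2520 is a small (about 3.1 kb) "module C" entry plasmid from a modular plant genome-engineering toolkit, built on the pMOD_C0000 backbone and classed as a CRISPR vector. It is maintained in E. coli through a high-copy ColE1/pUC-type origin and selected with ampicillin via the bla (AmpR) gene and its promoter. Because it carries a functional ccdB toxin gene, the uncut plasmid must be propagated in a ccdB-tolerant strain.

The payload is a single guide RNA expression unit intended for plants. According to the catalogue entry, an OsU6 promoter (a rice U6 small nuclear RNA promoter transcribed by RNA polymerase III) drives the cassette, and a Pol III terminator ends it. Neither element was picked up by the automated annotation, which does identify the Streptococcus pyogenes Cas9 gRNA scaffold. Upstream of the scaffold sits a ccdB cassette, with an adjacent ccdA fragment, flanked by Esp3I type IIS sites. Digestion with Esp3I releases the toxin gene so that a spacer can be ligated in its place. In standard strains, ccdB counter-selects against plasmids that did not take up the spacer. The record also notes a BaeI site for inserting a gene-targeting (GT) donor template, which lets one module carry both the guide and a repair template. A short match to the PDK intron lies between the ccdA fragment and the scaffold; its role is not stated and it may be incidental.

The plasmid has no Cas9 gene or plant selection marker. As a module, it presumably contributes its gRNA unit to an assembly with other modules into a final plant transformation vector, though the record does not describe that assembly.
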