Features (pLannotate 1.2.2; 7 found; start..end, strand, type, name):
     80..668     +  rep_origin     ori: high-copy-number ColE1/pMB1/pBR322/pUC origin of replication
   1126..1428    -  CDS            ccdB: CCDB_ECOLI - Also known as G, letB, letD. Experimental evidence at protein level: Swiss-Prot protein existence level 1. Toxic component of a type II toxin-antitoxin (TA) system, functioning in plasmid maintainence. Responsible for the post- segregational killing (PSK) of plasmid-free cells, also referred to as a plasmid addiction system. Half-life of over 2 hours. Cell killing by CcdB is accompanied by filamentation, defects in chromosome and plasmid segregation, defects in cell division, formation of anucleate cells, decreased DNA synthesis and plasmid loss. Interferes with the activity of DN
   1433..1591    -  CDS            ccdA (fragment): CCDA_ECO57 - Also known as H, letA. Experimental evidence at protein level: Swiss-Prot protein existence level 1. Antitoxin component of a type II toxin-antitoxin (TA) system which inhibits the post-segregational killing (PSK) of plasmid-free cells, also referred to as a plasmid addiction system. Binds to and blocks the activity of CcdB; will also remove bound CcdB protein from the CcdB-GyrA complex by forming a CcdA-CcdB complex, a process termed rejuvenation. Functions as a transcriptional corepressor for the ccdAB operon, repression also requires CcdB (By similarity). From Escherichia coli
   1682..1747    -  intron         PDK intron (fragment): pdk; modified pyruvate orthophosphate dikinase intron from Flaveria trinervia 3.0
   1755..1830    +  misc_RNA       gRNA scaffold: guide RNA scaffold for the Streptococcus pyogenes CRISPR/Cas9 system
   1971..2071    +  promoter       AmpR promoter: bla
   2072..2932    +  CDS            AmpR: β-lactamase; bla; confers resistance to ampicillin, carbenicillin, and related antibiotics
>Addgene plasmid #91089 | pMOD_C2520 | addgene full sequence | sequence record 182054 | Addgene NGS Result
GCCTTGACGGCAAAATCCCTTAACGTGAGTTTTCGTTCCACTGAGCGTCAGACCCCGTAGAAAAGATCAA
AGGATCTTCTTGAGATCCTTTTTTTCTGCGCGTAATCTGCTGCTTGCAAACAAAAAAACCACCGCTACCA
GCGGTGGTTTGTTTGCCGGATCAAGAGCTACTAACTCTTTTTCCGAAGGTAACTGGCTTCAGCAGAGCGC
AGATACCAAATACTGTTCTTCTAGTGTAGCCGTAGTTAGGCCACCACTTCAAGAACTCTGTAGCACCGCC
TACATACCTCGCTCTGCTAATCCTGTTACCAGTGGCTGCTGCCAGTGGCGATAAGTCGTGTCTTACCGGG
TTGGACTCAAGACGATAGTTACCGGATAAGGCGCAGCGGTCGGGCTGAACGGGGGGTTCGTGCTCACAGC
CCAGCTTGGAGCGAACGACCTACACCGAACTGAGATACCTACAGCGTGAGCTATGAGAAAGCGCCACGCT
TCCCGAAGGGAGAAAGGCGGACAGGTATCCGGTAAGCGGCAGGGTCGGAACAGGAGAGCGCACGAGGGAG
CTTCCAGGGGGAAACGCCTGGTATCTTTATAGTCCTGTCGGGTTTCGCCACCTCTGACTTGAGCGTCGAT
TTTTGTGATGCTCGTCAGGGGGGCGGAGCCTATGGAAAAACGCCAGCAACGCGGCCTTTTTACGGTTCCT
GGCCTTTTGCTGGCCTTTTGCTCACATGTTCTTTCCTGCGTTATCCCCTGATTCTGTGGATAACCGTATT
ACCGCCTTTGAGTGAGCTGATACCGCTCGCCGCAGCCGAACGACCGAGCGCAGCGAGTCAGTGAGCGAGG
AAGCGGAAGAGCGCCCACCTGCAACGCCGGCGGGATCATGAACCAACGGCCTGGCTGTATTTGGTGGTTG
TGTAGGGAGATGGGGAGAAGAAAAGCCCGATTCTCTTCGCTGTGATGGGCTGGATGCATGCGGGGGAGCG
GGAGGCCCAAGTACGTGCACGGTGAGCGGCCCACAGGGCGAGTGTGAGCGCGAGAGGCGGGAGGAACAGT
TTAGTACCACATTGCCCAGCTAACTCGAACGCGACCAACTTATAAACCCGCGCGCTGTCGCTTGTGGAGA
CGTTATATTCCCCAGAACATCAGGTTAATGGCGTTTTTGATGTCATTTTCGCGGTGGCTGAGATCAGCCA
CTTCTTCCCCGATAACGGAAACCGGCACACTGGCCATATCGGTGGTCATCATGCGCCAGCTTTCATCCCC
GATATGCACCACCGGGTAAAGTTCACGGGAGACTTTATCTGACAGCAGACGTGCACTGGCCAGGGGGATC
ACCATCCGTCGCCCGGGCGTGTCAATAATATCACTCTGTACATCCACAAACAGACGATAACGGCTCTCTC
TTTTATAGGTGTAAACCTTAAACTGCATTTCACCAGCCCCTGTTCTCGTCAGCAAAAGAGCCGTTCATTT
CAATAAACCGGGCGACCTCAGCCATCCCTTCCTGATTTTCCGCTTTCCAGCGTTCGGCACGCAGACGACG
GGCTTCATTCTGCATGGTTGTGCTTACCAGACCGGAGATATTGACATCATATATGCCTTGAGCAACTGAT
AGCTGTCGCTGTCAACTGTCACTGTAATACGCTGCTTCATAGCATACCTCCTTTTGACATACTTCGGGTA
TACATATCAGTATATATTCTTATACCGCAAAAATCAGCGCGCAAATACGCATACTGTTATCTGGCTTCGT
CTCTGTTTTAGAGCTAGAAATAGCAAGTTAAAATAAGGCTAGTCCGTTATCAACTTGAAAAAGTGGCACC
GAGTCGGTGCTTTTTTTCGCGCGTAGTCCTCGGTAATATCGCAGAACAAAAGTACCTGATATCGAGTGTA
CTTCAAGTCACACCGGCGAGTGACTAGCAGGTGATGAAAAGCCTTAGGGTCAGGTGGCACTTTTCGGGGA
AATGTGCGATGAACCCCTATTTGTTTATTTTTCTAAATACATTCAAATATGTATCCGCTAATGAGACAAT
AACCCTGATAAATGCTTCAATTATATTGAAAAAGGAAGAGTATGAGTATCCAACATTTCCGTGTCGCCCT
TATTCCCTTTTTTGCGGCCTTCTGCCTTCCTGTTTTTGCTCACCCAGAAACGCTGGTGAAAGTAAAAGAT
GCTGAAGATCAGTTGGGTGCCCGAGTGGGTTACATTGAACTGGATCTCAACAGCGGCAAAATCTTAGAGA
GTTTTCGCCCCGAAGAACGCTTCCCAATGATGAGCACTTTCAAAGTTCTGCTATGTGGCGCGGTGTTATC
CCGTATTGATGCTGGGCAAGAGCAACTCGGTCGCCGCATACACTATTCTCAGAATGACTTGGTTGAGTAT
TCACCAGTCACAGAAAAGCATCTTACGGATGGCATGACAGTAAGAGAATTATGTAGTGCTGCCATAACCA
TGAGTGATAACACTGCGGCCAACTTACTTCTGACAACGATTGGAGGACCGAAGGAGCTAACCGCTTTTTT
GCACAACATGGGGGATCATGTAACTCGCCTTGATCGTTGGGAACCGGAGCTGAATGAAGCCATACCAAAC
GACGAGCGTGACACCACGATGCCTGTAGCAATGGCAACAACTCTCCGCAAACTATTAACTGGCGAACTAC
TTACTCTTGCTTCACGCCAGCAACTCATTGACTGGATGGAGGCGGACAAAGTTGCAGGACCACTTCTGCG
CTCGGCACTTCCGGCTGGCTGGTTTATTGCTGATAAATCTGGAGCCGGTGAGCGTGGGTCTCGCGGTATC
ATTGCAGCACTGGGGCCAGATGGTAAGCCCTCCCGTATCGTAGTTATCTACACGACGGGGAGTCAGGCAA
CTATGGATGAACGAAATAGACAGATCGCTGAGATAGGTGCCTCACTGATTAAGCATTGGTAACTGTCAGA
CGAAGGGAAATAAATAGTAGCCCGCCTGATGTGCGGGCTTTTTTTTGGTGGTGGTTACCAGTGTCGCTTA
GCTACCGTAGGTCCTCTTAGGCGGTCCGATTAGCGACATAGTCATCAAT
